>Addgene plasmid #218580 | peGFP C1-SPG20 SC domain | addgene full sequence | sequence record 432391 | Addgene NGS Result
TAGTTATTAATAGTAATCAATTACGGGGTCATTAGTTCATAGCCCATATATGGAGTTCCGCGTTACATAA
CTTACGGTAAATGGCCCGCCTGGCTGACCGCCCAACGACCCCCGCCCATTGACGTCAATAATGACGTATG
TTCCCATAGTAACGCCAATAGGGACTTTCCATTGACGTCAATGGGTGGAGTATTTACGGTAAACTGCCCA
CTTGGCAGTACATCAAGTGTATCATATGCCAAGTACGCCCCCTATTGACGTCAATGACGGTAAATGGCCC
GCCTGGCATTATGCCCAGTACATGACCTTATGGGACTTTCCTACTTGGCAGTACATCTACGTATTAGTCA
TCGCTATTACCATGGTGATGCGGTTTTGGCAGTACATCAATGGGCGTGGATAGCGGTTTGACTCACGGGG
ATTTCCAAGTCTCCACCCCATTGACGTCAATGGGAGTTTGTTTTGGCACCAAAATCAACGGGACTTTCCA
AAATGTCGTAACAACTCCGCCCCATTGACGCAAATGGGCGGTAGGCGTGTACGGTGGGAGGTCTATATAA
GCAGAGCTGGTTTAGTGAACCGTCAGATCCGCTAGCGCTACCGGTCGCCACCATGGTGAGCAAGGGCGAG
GAGCTGTTCACCGGGGTGGTGCCCATCCTGGTCGAGCTGGACGGCGACGTAAACGGCCACAAGTTCAGCG
TGTCCGGCGAGGGCGAGGGCGATGCCACCTACGGCAAGCTGACCCTGAAGTTCATCTGCACCACCGGCAA
GCTGCCCGTGCCCTGGCCCACCCTCGTGACCACCCTGACCTACGGCGTGCAGTGCTTCAGCCGCTACCCC
GACCACATGAAGCAGCACGACTTCTTCAAGTCCGCCATGCCCGAAGGCTACGTCCAGGAGCGCACCATCT
TCTTCAAGGACGACGGCAACTACAAGACCCGCGCCGAGGTGAAGTTCGAGGGCGACACCCTGGTGAACCG
CATCGAGCTGAAGGGCATCGACTTCAAGGAGGACGGCAACATCCTGGGGCACAAGCTGGAGTACAACTAC
AACAGCCACAACGTCTATATCATGGCCGACAAGCAGAAGAACGGCATCAAGGTGAACTTCAAGATCCGCC
ACAACATCGAGGACGGCAGCGTGCAGCTCGCCGACCACTACCAGCAGAACACCCCCATCGGCGACGGCCC
CGTGCTGCTGCCCGACAACCACTACCTGAGCACCCAGTCCGCCCTGAGCAAAGACCCCAACGAGAAGCGC
GATCACATGGTCCTGCTGGAGTTCGTGACCGCCGCCGGGATCACTCTCGGCATGGACGAGCTGTACAAGT
CCGGACTCAGATCTCGAGCTCAAGCTTCGAATTCTGCAGTCGACGGTACCGAATGGAGTGAAAAAGTGGC
TCACAACATTTTGTCAGGTGCTTCCTGGGTGAGTTGGGGTTTAGTCAAAGGTGCTGAGATTACTGGTAAG
GCAATCCAGAAAGGTGCTTCTAAACTCCGAGAGCGGATTCAACCAGAAGAAAAACCCGTGGAAGTTAGTC
CAGCTGTCACCAAGGGACTTTATATAGCGAAGCAAGCTACAGGAGGAGCAGCAAAAGTCAGTCAGTTCCT
GGTTGATGGAGTTTGCACTGTAGCAAATTGCGTTGGAAAAGAACTAGCTCCACATGTCAAGAAGCATGGA
AGCAAACTTGTTCCAGAATCTCTTAAAAAAGACAAAGATGGGAAATCTCCTCTGGATGGTGCTATGGTTG
TAGCAGCAAGTAGTGTTCAAGGATTTTCAACTGTCTGGCAAGGATTGGAATGTGCAGCTAAATGCATCGT
TAACAATGTTTCAGCAGAAACTGTACAAACTGTCAGATACAAATACGGATATAATGCAGGAGAAGCTACC
CACCATGCGGTGGATTCTGCGGTCAATGTTGGCGTAACTGCCTACAATATTAACAACATTGGTATCAAAG
CAATGGTGAAGAAAACTGCAACACAAACAGGACACACTCTCCTTGAGGACTATCAGATAGTTGATAATTC
TCAGAGGGAAAATCAAGAAGGAGCAGCAAATGTCAACGTGAGAGGGGAGAAGGATGAGCAGACGAAGGAA
GTAAAGGAGGCAAAGAAGAAAGATAAATGAGCGGGCCCGGGATCCACCGGATCTAGATAACTGATCATAA
TCAGCCATACCACATTTGTAGAGGTTTTACTTGCTTTAAAAAACCTCCCACACCTCCCCCTGAACCTGAA
ACATAAAATGAATGCAATTGTTGTTGTTAACTTGTTTATTGCAGCTTATAATGGTTACAAATAAAGCAAT
AGCATCACAAATTTCACAAATAAAGCATTTTTTTCACTGCATTCTAGTTGTGGTTTGTCCAAACTCATCA
ATGTATCTTAACGCGTAAATTGTAAGCGTTAATATTTTGTTAAAATTCGCGTTAAATTTTTGTTAAATCA
GCTCATTTTTTAACCAATAGGCCGAAATCGGCAAAATCCCTTATAAATCAAAAGAATAGACCGAGATAGG
GT
[37 nt withheld, positions 2523-2559]
AAAGAACGTGGACTCCAACGTCAAAGG
[49 nt withheld, positions 2587-2635]
T
[91 nt withheld, positions 2637-2727]
G
[124 nt withheld, positions 2729-2852]
CAGGTGGCACTTTTCGGGGAAATGTGCGCGGAACCCCTATTTGTTTATTTTTCTAAATACATTCAAATAT
GTATCCGCTCATGAGACAATAACCCTGATAAATGCTTCAATAATATTGAAAAAGGAAGAGTCCTGAGGCG
GAAAGAACCAGCTGTGGAATGTGTGTCAGTTAGGGTGTGGAAAGTCCCCAGGCTCCCCAGCAGGCAGAAG
TATGCAAAGCATGCATCTCAATTAGTCAGCAACCAGGTGTGGAAAGTCCCCAGGCTCCCCAGCAGGCAGA
AGTATGCAAAGCATGCATCTCAATTAGTCAGCAACCATAGTCCCGCCCCTAACTCCGCCCATCCCGCCCC
TAACTCCGCCCAGTTCCGCCCATTCTCCGCCCCATGGCTGACTAATTTTTTTTATTTATGCAGAGGCCGA
GGCCGCCTCGGCCTCTGAGCTATTCCAGAAGTAGTGAGGAGGCTTTTTTGGAGGCCTAGGCTTTTGCAAA
GATCGATCAAGAGACAGGATGAGGATCGTTTCGCATGATTGAACAAGATGGATTGCACGCAGGTTCTCCG
GCCGCTTGGGTGGAGAGGCTATTCGGCTATGACTGGGCACAACAGACAATCGGCTGCTCTGATGCCGCCG
TGTTCCGGCTGTCAGCGCAGGGGCGCCCGGTTCTTTTTGTCAAGACCGACCTGTCCGGTGCCCTGAATGA
ACTGCAAGACGAGGCAGCGCGGCTATCGTGGCTGGCCACGACGGGCGTTCCTTGCGCAGCTGTGCTCGAC
GTTGTCACTGAAGCGGGAAGGGACTGGCTGCTATTGGGCGAAGTGCCGGGGCAGGATCTCCTGTCATCTC
ACCTTGCTCCTGCCGAGAAAGTATCCATCATGGCTGATGCAATGCGGCGGCTGCATACGCTTGATCCGGC
TACCTGCCCATTCGACCACCAAGCGAAACATCGCATCGAGCGAGCACGTACTCGGATGGAAGCCGGTCTT
GTCGATCAGGATGATCTGGACGAAGAGCATCAGGGGCTCGCGCCAGCCGAACTGTTCGCCAGGCTCAAGG
CGAGCATGCCCGACGGCGAGGATCTCGTCGTGACCCATGGCGATGCCTGCTTGCCGAATATCATGGTGGA
AAATGGCCGCTTTTCTGGATTCATCGACTGTGGCCGGCTGGGTGTGGCGGACCGCTATCAGGACATAGCG
TTGGCTACCCGTGATATTGCTGAAGAGCTTGGCGGCGAATGGGCTGACCGCTTCCTCGTGCTTTACGGTA
TCGCCGCTCCCGATTCGCAGCGCATCGCCTTCTATCGCCTTCTTGACGAGTTCTTCTGAGCGGGACTCTG
GGGTTCGAAATGACCGACCAAGCGACGCCCAACCTGCCATCACGAGATTTCGATTCCACCGCCGCCTTCT
ATGAAAGGTTGGGCTTCGGAATCGTTTTCCGGGACGCCGGCTGGATGATCCTCCAGCGCGGGGATCTCAT
GCTGGAGTTCTTCGCCCACCCTAGGGGGAGGCTAACTGAAACACGGAAGGAGACAATACCGGAAGGAACC
CGCGCTATGACGGCAATAAAAAGACAGAATAAAACGCACGGTGTTGGGTCGTTTGTTCATAAACGCGGGG
TTCGGTCCCAGGGCTGGCACTCTGTCGATACCCCACCGAGACCCCATTGGGGCCAATACGCCCGCGTTTC
TTCCTTTTCCCCACCCCACCCCCCAAGTTCGGGTGAAGGCCCAGGGCTCGCAGCCAACGTCGGGGCGGCA
GGCCCTGCCATAGCCTCAGGTTACTCATATATACTTTAGATTGATTTAAAACTTCATTTTTAATTTAAAA
GGATCTAGGTGAAGATCCTTTTTGATAATCTCATGACCAAAATCCCTTAACGTGAGTTTTCGTTCCACTG
AGCGTCAGACCCCGTAGAAAAGATCAAAGGATCTTCTTGAGATCCTTTTTTTCTGCGCGTAATCTGCTGC
TTGCAAACAAAAAAACCACCGCTACCAGCGGTGGTTTGTTTGCCGGATCAAGAGCTACCAACTCTTTTTC
CGAAGGTAACTGGCTTCAGCAGAGCGCAGATACCAAATACTGTTCTTCTAGTGTAGCCGTAGTTAGGCCA
CCACTTCAAGAACTCTGTAGCACCGCCTACATACCTCGCTCTGCTAATCCTGTTACCAGTGGCTGCTGCC
AGTGGCGATAAGTCGTGTCTTACCGGGTTGGACTCAAGACGATAGTTACCGGATAAGGCGCAGCGGTCGG
GCTGAACGGGGGGTTCGTGCACACAGCCCAGCTTGGAGCGAACGACCTACACCGAACTGAGATACCTACA
GCGTGAGCTATGAGAAAGCGCCACGCTTCCCGAAGGGAGAAAGGCGGACAGGTATCCGGTAAGCGGCAGG
GTCGGAACAGGAGAGCGCACGAGGGAGCTTCCAGGGGGAAACGCCTGGTATCTTTATAGTCCTGTCGGGT
TTCGCCACCTCTGACTTGAGCGTCGATTTTTGTGATGCTCGTCAGGGGGGCGGAGCCTATGGAAAAACGC
CAGCAACGCGGCCTTTTTACGGTTCCTGGCCTTTTGCTGGCCTTTTGCTCACATGTTCTTTCCTGCGTTA
TCCCCTGATTCTGTGGATAACCGTATTACCGCCATGCAT
Features (pLannotate 1.2.2; 16 found; start..end, strand, type, name):
     61..364     +  enhancer       CMV enhancer: human cytomegalovirus immediate early enhancer
    365..568     +  promoter       CMV promoter: human cytomegalovirus (CMV) immediate early promoter
    613..1329    +  CDS            EGFP: EGFP is a basic (constitutively fluorescent) green fluorescent protein published in 1996, derived from Aequorea victoria. It is reported to be a rapidly-maturing weak dimer with moderate acid sensitivity.
   1330..1381    +  misc_feature   MCS (fragment): multiple cloning site
   1381..2127    +  CDS            SPART (fragment): SPART_HUMAN - Also known as KIAA0610, SPG20 From Homo sapiens (Human).
   2131..2150    +  misc_feature   MCS (fragment): multiple cloning site
   2162..2246    +  CDS            large T antigen (fragment): large T antigen from SV40 (simian virus 40)
   2269..2390    +  polyA_signal   SV40 poly(A) signal: SV40 polyadenylation signal
   2424..2852    -  rep_origin     f1 ori (sequence partly withheld): f1 bacteriophage origin of replication; arrow indicates direction of (+) strand synthesis
   2879..2983    +  promoter       AmpR promoter: bla
   2985..3342    +  promoter       SV40 promoter: SV40 enhancer and early promoter
   3377..4171    +  CDS            NeoR/KanR: aminoglycoside phosphotransferase from Tn5; aph(3')-II (or nptII); confers resistance to neomycin, kanamycin, and G418 (Geneticin®)
   4192..4344    +  CDS            ble (fragment): BLE_KLEPN - Experimental evidence at protein level: Swiss-Prot protein existence level 1. Binding protein with a strong affinity to the bleomycin family of antibiotics. Binds to CL990; an antimitotic-antibiotic compound. From Klebsiella pneumoniae.
   4403..4450    +  polyA_signal   HSV TK poly(A) signal: herpes simplex virus thymidine kinase polyadenylation signal (Cole and Stacy, 1985)
   4541..4557    -  polyA_signal   bGH poly(A) signal (fragment): bovine growth hormone polyadenylation signal
   4779..5367    +  rep_origin     ori: high-copy-number ColE1/pMB1/pBR322/pUC origin of replication
