[The description below was written by a language model from this plasmid's Addgene catalogue record and pLannotate feature annotations shown in this document.]
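Description:
peGFP C1-SPG20 SC domain is a 5,481 bp mammalian expression plasmid built on the peGFP-C1 backbone. It produces a fragment of human SPG20 (Spartin, gene symbol SPART) fused to the C-terminus of EGFP. The insert of about 750 bp lacks amino acids 1–417 and so retains only the C-terminal portion, which the depositor calls the SC domain. It was introduced by Gibson cloning into the multiple cloning site directly downstream of the EGFP coding sequence. Short remnants of that site flank the insert, and the upstream remnant acts as a linker between the two proteins. Transcription of the fusion is driven by the human cytomegalovirus immediate early enhancer and promoter and is terminated by the SV40 polyadenylation signal, giving strong constitutive expression in transfected mammalian cells.

The plasmid is propagated in E. coli through a high-copy ColE1/pUC-type origin, and an f1 origin is also present for single-stranded DNA production. A single Tn5 aminoglycoside phosphotransferase gene (NeoR/KanR) provides selection in both hosts. A bacterial bla-type promoter drives it for kanamycin resistance in bacteria, while the SV40 enhancer/early promoter and an HSV TK polyadenylation signal allow G418 selection of stable mammalian lines. The small annotated fragments of large T antigen, ble and the bGH poly(A) signal look like backbone remnants or partial sequence matches rather than functional elements.

The stated purpose is to express the GFP-tagged SC domain in mammalian cells, which allows the isolated domain to be followed by fluorescence. The associated publication concerns lysosomal damage sensing and lysophagy initiation by SPG20 and ITCH. The record does not describe specific experiments performed with this truncation.
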