Addgene plasmid #218580: peGFP C1-SPG20 SC domain
Purpose: Expresses GFP-tagged SC domain of human SPG20 in mammalian cells
Depositing lab: Hemmo Meyer. Depositing organization: Universitaet Duisburg-Essen. Publication: Lysosomal damage sensing and lysophagy initiation by SPG20-ITCH. Gahlot P, Kravic B, Rota G, van den Boom J, Levantovsky S, Schulze N, Maspero E, Polo S, Behrends C, Meyer H. Mol Cell. 2024 Mar 14:S1097-2765(24)00172-2. doi: 10.1016/j.molcel.2024.02.029. PubMed 38503285.
Backbone
  Vector backbone: peGFP-C1
  Total vector size (bp): 5481
  Vector type: Mammalian Expression
  Selectable markers: Neomycin (select with G418)
Growth in bacteria
  Bacterial resistance: Kanamycin, 50 μg/mL
  Growth temperature: 37°C
  Growth strain: DH5alpha
  Copy number: Unknown
Gene/Insert
  Gene/Insert name: SPG20 (alt name: Spartin)
  Species: H. sapiens (human)
  Insert size (bp): 750
  Mutation: deleted amino acids 1-417
  Entrez Gene: SPART (a.k.a. SPG20, TAHCCP1)
  Promoter: CMV
  Tag / fusion protein: eGFP (N terminal on insert)
  Cloning method: Gibson Cloning
  Sequencing primers: 5′ CMVfor
Terms and licenses: Academic/Nonprofit Terms; Industry Terms: Not Available to Industry
How to cite: peGFP C1-SPG20 SC domain was a gift from Hemmo Meyer (Addgene plasmid # 218580 ; http://n2t.net/addgene:218580 ; RRID:Addgene_218580)
